Addgene plasmid #41680: pcDNA3.1(+)mGAT1-570-CFP-571CT
Depositing lab: Henry Lester. Depositing organization: California Institute of Technology. Publication: GABA transporter function, oligomerization state, and anchoring: correlates with subcellularly resolved FRET. Moss FJ, Imoukhuede PI, Scott K, Hu J, Jankowsky JL, Quick MW, Lester HA. J Gen Physiol. 2009 Dec;134(6):489-521. 10.1085/jgp.200910314 PubMed 19948998.
Backbone
  Vector backbone: pcDNA3.1(+)
  Backbone manufacturer: Invitrogen
  Backbone size w/o insert (bp): 5428
  Total vector size (bp): 7906
  Vector type: Mammalian Expression
  Selectable markers: Neomycin (select with G418)
Growth in bacteria
  Bacterial resistance: Ampicillin, 100 μg/mL
  Growth temperature: 37°C
  Growth strain: Top10
  Copy number: High Copy
Gene/Insert
  Gene/Insert name: Mus musculus GABA transporter 1 (alt names: mGAT1; solute carrier family 6 member 1; sodium- and chloride-dependent GABA transporter 1)
  Species: M. musculus (mouse), Synthetic
  Insert size (bp): 2514
  Mutation: “Monomerizing” CFP A206K mutation; CFP inserted directly between residues I570 and Q571 of mGAT1
  GenBank ID: M92378.1
  Entrez Gene: Slc6a1 (a.k.a. A730043E01, GABATHG, GABATR, GAT-1, Gabt, Gabt1, Gat1, XT-1, Xtrp1)
  Promoter: CMV
  Tag / fusion protein: CFP (C terminal on insert)
  Cloning method: Restriction Enzyme; 5′ cloning site HindIII (not destroyed); 3′ cloning site EcoRI (not destroyed)
  Sequencing primers: 5′ CMV-F; T7; 3′ EGFP-N; BGH-rev
Terms and licenses: Academic/Nonprofit Terms; Industry Terms: Not Available to Industry
Depositor comments: To generate the fluorescent mutants mGAT10XFP and mGAT1XFP* through mGAT1XFP45, the wild-type mGAT1 open reading frame (ORF) was subcloned without its original stop codon into the HindIII and EcoRI sites of the pcDNA3.1(+) expression vector multiple cloning site (MCS). XFP ORFs were then subcloned downstream from and in frame with the mGAT1 ORF at the NotI and XbaI sites of the pcDNA3.1(+) MCS. This resulted in a 12–amino acid spacer between the end of the mGAT1 sequence and the beginning of the fluorophore. The depositors modified a method for the integration of PCR fragments without the use of restriction enzymes (Geiser et al., 2001) to add the final 3, 8, 20, 28, or 45 codons of the human GAT1 (hGAT1) ORF. These were amplified from a source plasmid using the proof-reading PfuTurbo Cx Hotstart polymerase with 5′ and 3′ extensions corresponding to the 20–22-nt regions that flanked the intended site of insertion, such that the PCR product integrated in-frame immediately after the fluorophore sequence when used as the primers in a subsequent QuikChange II XL mutagenesis PCR reaction. For mGAT1XFP*, the depositors simply added a GTC codon for Val after the fluorophore ORF. The attached image displays the protein sequences of the modified regions of mGAT1 for each fluorescent construct. mGAT10CFP and mGAT10YFP repeated the fusion design of mGAT10GFP but with the fluorophore exchanged as annotated. The three C-terminal residues of the mGAT0XFP fusions are -YKI-CO2−, which comprises a broadly defined consensus PDZ class II–interacting motif (X-φ-X-φ, where φ designates a hydrophobic residue and X any residue) (Sheng and Sala, 2001; Hung and Sheng, 2002). The depositors searched the Ensembl databases using Biomart (http://www.ebi.ac.uk/biomart) (Spudich et al., 2007) and applied the GO:0005886 “plasma membrane” cellular component filter. The search identified no known membrane proteins possessing the -YKI-CO2− C-terminal sequence. In the mGAT1XFP* constructs, the depositors defined the terminal residue P(0) more narrowly, changing the terminal isoleucine residue present in mGAT10XFP to a valine in mGAT1XFP*. The resulting C-terminal sequence, -YKV-CO2−, reconstituted a functional PDZ class II–interacting motif present in Ephrin B receptors, a class that relies on interactions with the PDZ domain–containing proteins for clustering (Torres et al., 1998; Brückner et al., 1999; Lin et al., 1999; Madsen et al., 2005). Other constructs in the C-terminal XFP fusion series, mGAT1XFP3, mGAT1XFP8, mGAT1XFP20, mGAT1XFP28, and mGAT1XFP45, had the most C-terminal 3, 8, 20, 28, or 45 residues of the hGAT1 appended after the mGAT1XFP fusion. The differences in nucleotide sequence between the hGAT1 and mGAT1 C termini were a useful source of positive identification when the depositors analyzed the clones during construction. PCR integration was applied to amplify and insert EYFP or ECFP directly between residues R565 and L566, I570 and Q571, or V577 and R578 of mGAT1 to generate the mGAT15xxXFP5xxCT constructs. The site of XFP insertion in GAT1 is highlighted in the nomenclatures for these constructs by residue numbers flanking the fluorophore, and the “CT” denotes that the insertion occurs within the C terminus. Please see the associated article for more detailed information regarding construct creation and usage.
How to cite: pcDNA3.1(+)mGAT1-570-CFP-571CT was a gift from Henry Lester (Addgene plasmid # 41680 ; http://n2t.net/addgene:41680 ; RRID:Addgene_41680)
