[The description below was written by a language model from this plasmid's Addgene catalogue record and pLannotate feature annotations shown in this document.]
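Description:
pcDNA3.1(+)mGAT1-570-CFP-571CT is a mammalian expression plasmid of about 7.9 kb built on the pcDNA3.1(+) backbone. It encodes the mouse GABA transporter 1 (mGAT1, Slc6a1) with a cyan fluorescent protein embedded inside its cytoplasmic C-terminal tail. It is propagated in E. coli at high copy from a ColE1/pUC-type origin under ampicillin selection (AmpR with its own bla promoter). It also carries an f1 origin and small residual lac-region fragments from the backbone. For selection in mammalian cells, an SV40 early promoter drives the neomycin phosphotransferase gene, followed by an SV40 polyadenylation signal, which allows G418 selection.

The expression cassette uses the CMV immediate-early enhancer and promoter, with a T7 promoter just upstream of the insert and the bovine growth hormone poly(A) signal downstream. The roughly 2.5 kb insert lies between the HindIII and EcoRI sites. The feature table shows the Slc6a1 coding sequence interrupted by an mECFP open reading frame and then resumed as a short terminal Slc6a1 fragment. This matches the recorded design, in which CFP is inserted directly between residues I570 and Q571. Although the catalogue lists CFP as a C-terminal tag, it is therefore an internal insertion, leaving the transporter's native extreme C terminus exposed. The CFP carries the A206K "monomerizing" mutation, which reduces fluorophore self-association.

The plasmid belongs to a series of CFP- and YFP-tagged mGAT1 constructs with different fluorophore positions and C-terminal sequences, including variants that alter or restore PDZ-interacting motifs. According to the associated publication, the series was used in FRET-based studies relating transporter function, oligomerization state and anchoring.
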