Features (pLannotate 1.2.2; 22 found; start..end, strand, type, name):
     28..80      -  misc_feature   bom (fragment): basis of mobility region from pBR322
    235..614     +  enhancer       CMV enhancer: human cytomegalovirus immediate early enhancer
    615..818     +  promoter       CMV promoter: human cytomegalovirus (CMV) immediate early promoter
    814..847     +  LTR            5' LTR (truncated) (fragment): truncated 5' long terminal repeat (LTR) from HIV-1
    863..881     +  promoter       T7 promoter: promoter for bacteriophage T7 RNA polymerase
    917..2635    +  CDS            Slc6a1: SC6A1_MOUSE - Also known as Gabt1, Gat-1, Gat1. Experimental evidence at protein level: Swiss-Prot protein existence level 1. Terminates the action of GABA by its high affinity sodium- dependent reuptake into presynaptic terminals. From Mus musculus (Mouse).
   2627..3343    +  CDS            mECFP: mECFP is a basic (constitutively fluorescent) cyan fluorescent protein published in 2006, derived from Aequorea victoria.
   3344..3427    +  CDS            Slc6a1 (fragment): SC6A1_MOUSE - Also known as Gabt1, Gat-1, Gat1. Experimental evidence at protein level: Swiss-Prot protein existence level 1. Terminates the action of GABA by its high affinity sodium- dependent reuptake into presynaptic terminals. From Mus musculus (Mouse).
   3508..3732    +  polyA_signal   bGH poly(A) signal: bovine growth hormone polyadenylation signal
   3736..3757    +  promoter       SV40 promoter (fragment): SV40 enhancer and early promoter
   3778..4206    +  rep_origin     f1 ori (sequence partly withheld): f1 bacteriophage origin of replication; arrow indicates direction of (+) strand synthesis
   4220..4549    +  promoter       SV40 promoter: SV40 enhancer and early promoter
   4616..5407    +  CDS            neo: KKA2_KLEPN - Also known as kan, nptII. Experimental evidence at protein level: Swiss-Prot protein existence level 1. Resistance to kanamycin, neomycin, paromomycin, ribostamycin, butirosin and gentamicin B. From Klebsiella pneumoniae.
   5431..5589    +  CDS            ble (fragment): BLE_KLEPN - Experimental evidence at protein level: Swiss-Prot protein existence level 1. Binding protein with a strong affinity to the bleomycin family of antibiotics. Binds to CL990; an antimitotic-antibiotic compound. From Klebsiella pneumoniae.
   5584..5705    +  polyA_signal   SV40 poly(A) signal: SV40 polyadenylation signal
   5778..5794    -  protein_bind   lac operator: The lac repressor binds to the lac operator to inhibit transcription in E. coli. This inhibition can be relieved by adding lactose or isopropyl-β-D-thiogalactopyranoside (IPTG). lac repressor encoded by lacI
   5802..5832    -  promoter       lac promoter: promoter for the E. coli lac operon
   5847..5868    -  protein_bind   CAP binding site: CAP binding activates transcription in the presence of cAMP. E. coli catabolite activator protein
   5881..5973    -  CDS            lacI (fragment): lac repressor; lacI; The lac repressor binds to the lac operator to inhibit transcription in E. coli. This inhibition can be relieved by adding lactose or isopropyl-β-D-thiogalactopyranoside (IPTG).
   6156..6741    -  rep_origin     ori: high-copy-number ColE1/pMB1/pBR322/pUC origin of replication
   6912..7772    -  CDS            AmpR: β-lactamase; bla; confers resistance to ampicillin, carbenicillin, and related antibiotics
   7773..7877    -  promoter       AmpR promoter: bla
>Addgene plasmid #41680 | pcDNA3.1(+)mGAT1-570-CFP-571CT | depositor full sequence | sequence record 55830 | pcDNA3.1(+)mGAT1-570-CFP-571CT sequence 7908 bps
GACGGATCGGGAGATCTCCCGATCCCCTATGGTGCACTCTCAGTACAATCTGCTCTGATGCCGCATAGTT
AAGCCAGTATCTGCTCCCTGCTTGTGTGTTGGAGGTCGCTGAGTAGTGCGCGAGCAAAATTTAAGCTACA
ACAAGGCAAGGCTTGACCGACAATTGCATGAAGAATCTGCTTAGGGTTAGGCGTTTTGCGCTGCTTCGCG
ATGTACGGGCCAGATATACGCGTTGACATTGATTATTGACTAGTTATTAATAGTAATCAATTACGGGGTC
ATTAGTTCATAGCCCATATATGGAGTTCCGCGTTACATAACTTACGGTAAATGGCCCGCCTGGCTGACCG
CCCAACGACCCCCGCCCATTGACGTCAATAATGACGTATGTTCCCATAGTAACGCCAATAGGGACTTTCC
ATTGACGTCAATGGGTGGAGTATTTACGGTAAACTGCCCACTTGGCAGTACATCAAGTGTATCATATGCC
AAGTACGCCCCCTATTGACGTCAATGACGGTAAATGGCCCGCCTGGCATTATGCCCAGTACATGACCTTA
TGGGACTTTCCTACTTGGCAGTACATCTACGTATTAGTCATCGCTATTACCATGGTGATGCGGTTTTGGC
AGTACATCAATGGGCGTGGATAGCGGTTTGACTCACGGGGATTTCCAAGTCTCCACCCCATTGACGTCAA
TGGGAGTTTGTTTTGGCACCAAAATCAACGGGACTTTCCAAAATGTCGTAACAACTCCGCCCCATTGACG
CAAATGGGCGGTAGGCGTGTACGGTGGGAGGTCTATATAAGCAGAGCTCTCTGGCTAACTAGAGAACCCA
CTGCTTACTGGCTTATCGAAATTAATACGACTCACTATAGGGAGACCCAAGCTGGCTAGCGTTTAAACTT
AAGCTTATGGCGACTGACAACAGCAAGGTGGCTGATGGGCAGATCTCTACTGAGGTCAGCGAGGCCCCTG
TGGCCAGCGACAAGCCCAAAACCCTGGTAGTCAAGGTGCAGAAGAAGGCCGGGGACCTCCCTGACCGGGA
CACATGGAAGGGACGCTTCGACTTCCTCATGTCCTGCGTGGGCTATGCCATCGGCCTGGGCAATGTGTGG
AGGTTCCCTTACCTCTGTGGGAAAAACGGTGGCGGGGCCTTCCTAATCCCATATTTCCTGACGCTCATCT
TTGCGGGTGTTCCTCTCTTCCTTTTGGAGTGCTCCCTAGGCCAGTACACCTCCATTGGGGGCCTGGGCGT
ATGGAACTGGGCGCCCATGTTCAAGGGTGTGGCCGTCGCGGCAGCTGTGCTGTCCTTCTGGCTGAACATC
TACTACATCGTCATCATCTCCTGGGCCATCTACTACCTGTACAACTCCTTCACCACGACCCTGCCATGGA
AACAGTGTGACAACCCGTGGAACACTGACCGCTGCTTCTCCAACTACAGCCTGGTCAATACCACCAACAT
GACCAGCGCCGTGGTGGAGTTCTGGGAGCGCAACATGCACCAGATGACAGATGGACTGGACAAGCCAGGA
CAGATCCGCTGTCTGGCCATCACACTGGCCATTGCCTGGGTGCTCGTGTATTTCTGCATCTGGAAGGGTG
TTGGTTGGACTGGAAAGGTGGTCTACTTCTCAGCCACGTACCCCTACATCATGCTTATCATCCTGTTCTT
CCGTGGAGTGACGCTTCCCGGGGCCAAGGAGGGGATCCTCTTCTACATCACACCCAACTTCCGAAAGCTG
TCTGATTCTGAGGTGTGGCTTGACGCCGCCACCCAGATCTTCTTCTCCTACGGGCTGGGCCTGGGGTCCC
TGATTGCTCTGGGAAGCTACAACTCTTTCCACAACAATGTGTACAGGGACTCCATCATCGTTTGCTGCAT
CAACTCCTGCACCAGCATGTTTGCCGGATTCGTCATCTTCTCCATCGTGGGCTTCATGGCTCATGTCACC
AAGAGGTCCATAGCTGATGTGGCAGCCTCAGGCCCGGGGCTGGCATTCTTGGCGTACCCTGAGGCTGTGA
CACAGCTACCCATCTCTCCCCTCTGGGCTATCCTCTTCTTCTCCATGCTGCTGATGCTGGGCATTGACAG
CCAGTTCTGTACCGTGGAGGGCTTCATCACTGCCCTGGTGGACGAGTACCCCAGACTTCTCCGCAATCGC
CGTGAACTCTTCATTGCTGCCGTGTGCATCGTGTCCTACCTGATTGGCCTGTCTAACATCACCCAGGGTG
GCATTTATGTCTTCAAACTGTTTGATTATTACTCTGCCAGCGGCATGAGCTTGCTGTTCCTGGTTTTCTT
CGAGTGTGTCTCCATTTCCTGGTTTTATGGTGTCAACCGGTTCTATGACAACATCCAGGAGATGGTTGGC
TCCAGGCCCTGCATCTGGTGGAAGCTGTGCTGGTCCTTTTTCACACCCATCATTGTGGCGGGCGTGTTTC
TCTTCAGTGCTGTGCAGATGACACCACTCACCATGGGAAGCTATGTTTTCCCCAAGTGGGGCCAGGGCGT
GGGCTGGCTCATGGCTCTGTCCTCCATGGTGCTCATCCCCGGGTACATGGCTTACATGTTCCTCACCCTG
AAGGGCTCCCTGAAGCAGCGTCTCCAGGTCATGATTATGGTGAGCAAGGGCGAGGAGCTGTTCACCGGGG
TGGTGCCCATCCTGGTCGAGCTGGACGGCGACGTAAACGGCCACAAGTTCAGCGTGTCCGGCGAGGGCGA
GGGCGATGCCACCTACGGCAAGCTGACCCTGAAGTTCATCTGCACCACCGGCAAGCTGCCCGTGCCCTGG
CCCACCCTCGTGACCACCCTGACCTGGGGCGTGCAGTGCTTCAGCCGCTACCCCGACCACATGAAGCAGC
ACGACTTCTTCAAGTCCGCCATGCCCGAAGGCTACGTCCAGGAGCGCACCATCTTCTTCAAGGACGACGG
CAACTACAAGACCCGCGCCGAGGTGAAGTTCGAGGGCGACACCCTGGTGAACCGCATCGAGCTGAAGGGC
ATCGACTTCAAGGAGGACGGCAACATCCTGGGGCACAAGCTGGAGTACAACTACATCAGCCACAACGTCT
ATATCACCGCCGACAAGCAGAAGAACGGCATCAAGGCCAACTTCAAGATCCGCCACAACATCGAGGACGG
CAGCGTGCAGCTCGCCGACCACTACCAGCAGAACACCCCCATCGGCGACGGCCCCGTGCTGCTGCCCGAC
AACCACTACCTGAGCACCCAGTCCAAGCTGAGCAAAGACCCCAACGAGAAGCGCGATCACATGGTCCTGC
TGGAGTTCGTGACCGCCGCCGGGATCACTCTCGGCATGGACGAGCTGTACAAGCAGCCCAGTGAAGATAT
TGTGCGCCCTGAGAATGGCCCTGAGCAGCCGCAGGCTGGCAGCTCAGCCAGCAAGGAGGCCTACATCTAG
CGAATTCTGCAGATATCCAGCACAGTGGCGGCCGCTCGAGTCTAGAGGGCCCGTTTAAACCCGCTGATCA
GCCTCGACTGTGCCTTCTAGTTGCCAGCCATCTGTTGTTTGCCCCTCCCCCGTGCCTTCCTTGACCCTGG
AAGGTGCCACTCCCACTGTCCTTTCCTAATAAAATGAGGAAATTGCATCGCATTGTCTGAGTAGGTGTCA
TTCTATTCTGGGGGGTGGGGTGGGGCAGGACAGCAAGGGGGAGGATTGGGAAGACAATAGCAGGCATGCT
GGGGATGCGGTGGGCTCTATGGCTTCTGAGGCGGAAAGAACCAGCTGGGGCTCTAGGGGGTATCCCC
[124 nt withheld, positions 3778-3901]
C
[91 nt withheld, positions 3903-3993]
A
[49 nt withheld, positions 3995-4043]
CCTTTGACGTTGGAGTCCACGTTCTTT
[37 nt withheld, positions 4071-4107]
ACCCTATCTCGGTCTATTCTTTTGATTTATAAGGGATTTTGCCGATTTCGGCCTATTGGTTAAAAAATGA
GCTGATTTAACAAAAATTTAACGCGAATTAATTCTGTGGAATGTGTGTCAGTTAGGGTGTGGAAAGTCCC
CAGGCTCCCCAGCAGGCAGAAGTATGCAAAGCATGCATCTCAATTAGTCAGCAACCAGGTGTGGAAAGTC
CCCAGGCTCCCCAGCAGGCAGAAGTATGCAAAGCATGCATCTCAATTAGTCAGCAACCATAGTCCCGCCC
CTAACTCCGCCCATCCCGCCCCTAACTCCGCCCAGTTCCGCCCATTCTCCGCCCCATGGCTGACTAATTT
TTTTTATTTATGCAGAGGCCGAGGCCGCCTCTGCCTCTGAGCTATTCCAGAAGTAGTGAGGAGGCTTTTT
TGGAGGCCTAGGCTTTTGCAAAAAGCTCCCGGGAGCTTGTATATCCATTTTCGGATCTGATCAAGAGACA
GGATGAGGATCGTTTCGCATGATTGAACAAGATGGATTGCACGCAGGTTCTCCGGCCGCTTGGGTGGAGA
GGCTATTCGGCTATGACTGGGCACAACAGACAATCGGCTGCTCTGATGCCGCCGTGTTCCGGCTGTCAGC
GCAGGGGCGCCCGGTTCTTTTTGTCAAGACCGACCTGTCCGGTGCCCTGAATGAACTGCAGGACGAGGCA
GCGCGGCTATCGTGGCTGGCCACGACGGGCGTTCCTTGCGCAGCTGTGCTCGACGTTGTCACTGAAGCGG
GAAGGGACTGGCTGCTATTGGGCGAAGTGCCGGGGCAGGATCTCCTGTCATCTCACCTTGCTCCTGCCGA
GAAAGTATCCATCATGGCTGATGCAATGCGGCGGCTGCATACGCTTGATCCGGCTACCTGCCCATTCGAC
CACCAAGCGAAACATCGCATCGAGCGAGCACGTACTCGGATGGAAGCCGGTCTTGTCGATCAGGATGATC
TGGACGAAGAGCATCAGGGGCTCGCGCCAGCCGAACTGTTCGCCAGGCTCAAGGCGCGCATGCCCGACGG
CGAGGATCTCGTCGTGACCCATGGCGATGCCTGCTTGCCGAATATCATGGTGGAAAATGGCCGCTTTTCT
GGATTCATCGACTGTGGCCGGCTGGGTGTGGCGGACCGCTATCAGGACATAGCGTTGGCTACCCGTGATA
TTGCTGAAGAGCTTGGCGGCGAATGGGCTGACCGCTTCCTCGTGCTTTACGGTATCGCCGCTCCCGATTC
GCAGCGCATCGCCTTCTATCGCCTTCTTGACGAGTTCTTCTGAGCGGGACTCTGGGGTTCGAAATGACCG
ACCAAGCGACGCCCAACCTGCCATCACGAGATTTCGATTCCACCGCCGCCTTCTATGAAAGGTTGGGCTT
CGGAATCGTTTTCCGGGACGCCGGCTGGATGATCCTCCAGCGCGGGGATCTCATGCTGGAGTTCTTCGCC
CACCCCAACTTGTTTATTGCAGCTTATAATGGTTACAAATAAAGCAATAGCATCACAAATTTCACAAATA
AAGCATTTTTTTCACTGCATTCTAGTTGTGGTTTGTCCAAACTCATCAATGTATCTTATCATGTCTGTAT
ACCGTCGACCTCTAGCTAGAGCTTGGCGTAATCATGGTCATAGCTGTTTCCTGTGTGAAATTGTTATCCG
CTCACAATTCCACACAACATACGAGCCGGAAGCATAAAGTGTAAAGCCTGGGGTGCCTAATGAGTGAGCT
AACTCACATTAATTGCGTTGCGCTCACTGCCCGCTTTCCAGTCGGGAAACCTGTCGTGCCAGCTGCATTA
ATGAATCGGCCAACGCGCGGGGAGAGGCGGTTTGCGTATTGGGCGCTCTTCCGCTTCCTCGCTCACTGAC
TCGCTGCGCTCGGTCGTTCGGCTGCGGCGAGCGGTATCAGCTCACTCAAAGGCGGTAATACGGTTATCCA
CAGAATCAGGGGATAACGCAGGAAAGAACATGTGAGCAAAAGGCCAGCAAAAGGCCAGGAACCGTAAAAA
GGCCGCGTTGCTGGCGTTTTTCCATAGGCTCCGCCCCCCTGACGAGCATCACAAAAATCGACGCTCAAGT
CAGAGGTGGCGAAACCCGACAGGACTATAAAGATACCAGGCGTTTCCCCCTGGAAGCTCCCTCGTGCGCT
CTCCTGTTCCGACCCTGCCGCTTACCGGATACCTGTCCGCCTTTCTCCCTTCGGGAAGCGTGGCGCTTTC
TCATAGCTCACGCTGTAGGTATCTCAGTTCGGTGTAGGTCGTTCGCTCCAAGCTGGGCTGTGTGCACGAA
CCCCCCGTTCAGCCCGACCGCTGCGCCTTATCCGGTAACTATCGTCTTGAGTCCAACCCGGTAAGACACG
ACTTATCGCCACTGGCAGCAGCCACTGGTAACAGGATTAGCAGAGCGAGGTATGTAGGCGGTGCTACAGA
GTTCTTGAAGTGGTGGCCTAACTACGGCTACACTAGAAGAACAGTATTTGGTATCTGCGCTCTGCTGAAG
CCAGTTACCTTCGGAAAAAGAGTTGGTAGCTCTTGATCCGGCAAACAAACCACCGCTGGTAGCGGTTTTT
TTGTTTGCAAGCAGCAGATTACGCGCAGAAAAAAAGGATCTCAAGAAGATCCTTTGATCTTTTCTACGGG
GTCTGACGCTCAGTGGAACGAAAACTCACGTTAAGGGATTTTGGTCATGAGATTATCAAAAAGGATCTTC
ACCTAGATCCTTTTAAATTAAAAATGAAGTTTTAAATCAATCTAAAGTATATATGAGTAAACTTGGTCTG
ACAGTTACCAATGCTTAATCAGTGAGGCACCTATCTCAGCGATCTGTCTATTTCGTTCATCCATAGTTGC
CTGACTCCCCGTCGTGTAGATAACTACGATACGGGAGGGCTTACCATCTGGCCCCAGTGCTGCAATGATA
CCGCGAGACCCACGCTCACCGGCTCCAGATTTATCAGCAATAAACCAGCCAGCCGGAAGGGCCGAGCGCA
GAAGTGGTCCTGCAACTTTATCCGCCTCCATCCAGTCTATTAATTGTTGCCGGGAAGCTAGAGTAAGTAG
TTCGCCAGTTAATAGTTTGCGCAACGTTGTTGCCATTGCTACAGGCATCGTGGTGTCACGCTCGTCGTTT
GGTATGGCTTCATTCAGCTCCGGTTCCCAACGATCAAGGCGAGTTACATGATCCCCCATGTTGTGCAAAA
AAGCGGTTAGCTCCTTCGGTCCTCCGATCGTTGTCAGAAGTAAGTTGGCCGCAGTGTTATCACTCATGGT
TATGGCAGCACTGCATAATTCTCTTACTGTCATGCCATCCGTAAGATGCTTTTCTGTGACTGGTGAGTAC
TCAACCAAGTCATTCTGAGAATAGTGTATGCGGCGACCGAGTTGCTCTTGCCCGGCGTCAATACGGGATA
ATACCGCGCCACATAGCAGAACTTTAAAAGTGCTCATCATTGGAAAACGTTCTTCGGGGCGAAAACTCTC
AAGGATCTTACCGCTGTTGAGATCCAGTTCGATGTAACCCACTCGTGCACCCAACTGATCTTCAGCATCT
TTTACTTTCACCAGCGTTTCTGGGTGAGCAAAAACAGGAAGGCAAAATGCCGCAAAAAAGGGAATAAGGG
CGACACGGAAATGTTGAATACTCATACTCTTCCTTTTTCAATATTATTGAAGCATTTATCAGGGTTATTG
TCTCATGAGCGGATACATATTTGAATGTATTTAGAAAAATAAACAAATAGGGGTTCCGCGCACATTTCCC
CGAAAAGTGCCACCTGACGTC
