>Addgene plasmid #41680 | pcDNA3.1(+)mGAT1-570-CFP-571CT | addgene partial sequence | sequence record 58042 | EGFP-N 5'-CGTCGCCGTCCAGCTCGACCAG-3'
AACAGCTCCTCGCCCTTGCTCACCATAATCATGACCTGGAGACGCTGCTTCAGGGAGCCCTTCAGGGTGA
GGAACATGTAAGCCATGTACCCGGGGATGAGCACCATGGAGGACAGAGCCATGAGCCAGCCCACGCCCTG
GCCCCACTTGGGGAAAACATAGCTTCCCATGGTGAGTGGTGTCATCTGCACAGCACTGAAGAGAAACACG
CCCGCCACAATGATGGGTGTGAAAAAGGACCAGCACAGCTTCCACCAGATGCAGGGCCTGGAGCCAACCA
TCTCCTGGATGTTGTCATAGAACCGGTTGACACCATAAAACCAGGAAATGGAGACACACTCGAAGAAAAC
CAGGAACAGCAAGCTCATGCCGCTGGCAGAGTAATAATCAAACAGTTTGAAGACATAAATGCCACCCTGG
GTGATGTTAGACAGGCCAATCAGGTAGGACACGATGCACACGGCAGCAATGAAGAGTTCACGGCGATTGC
GGAGAAGTCTGGGGTACTCGTCCACCAGGGCAGTGATGAAGCCCTCCACGGTACAGAACTGGCTGTCAAT
GCCCAGCATCAGCAGCATGGAGAAGAAGAGGATAGCCCAGAGGGGAGAGATGGGTAGCTGTGTCACAGCC
TCAGGGTACGCCAAGAATGCCAGCCCCGGGCCTGAGGCTGCCACATCAGCTATGGACCTCTTGGTGACAT
GAGCCATGAAGCCCACGATGGAGAAGATGACGAATCCGGCAAACATGCTGGTGCAGGAGTTGATGCAGCA
AACGATGATGGAGTCCCTGTACACATTGTTGTGGAAAGAGTTGTAGCTTCCCAGAGCAATCAGGGACCCC
AGGCCCAGCCCGTAGGAGAAGAAGATCTGGGTGGCGGCGTCAAGCCACACCTCAGAATCAGACAGCTTT
