>Addgene plasmid #41680 | pcDNA3.1(+)mGAT1-570-CFP-571CT | addgene partial sequence | sequence record 58043 | BGH-rev 5'-TAGAAGGCACAGTCGAGG-3'
AACGGGCCCTCTAGACTCGAGCGGCCGCCACTGTGCTGGATATCTGCAGAATTCGCTAGATGTAGGCCTC
CTTGCTGGCTGAGCTGCCAGCCTGCGGCTGCTCAGGGCCATTCTCAGGGCGCACAATATCTTCACTGGGC
TGCTTGTACAGCTCGTCCATGCCGAGAGTGATCCCGGCGGCGGTCACGAACTCCAGCAGGACCATGTGAT
CGCGCTTCTCGTTGGGGTCTTTGCTCAGCTTGGACTGGGTGCTCAGGTAGTGGTTGTCGGGCAGCAGCAC
GGGGCCGTCGCCGATGGGGGTGTTCTGCTGGTAGTGGTCGGCGAGCTGCACGCTGCCGTCCTCGATGTTG
TGGCGGATCTTGAAGTTGGCCTTGATGCCGTTCTTCTGCTTGTCGGCGGTGATATAGACGTTGTGGCTGA
TGTAGTTGTACTCCAGCTTGTGCCCCAGGATGTTGCCGTCCTCCTTGAAGTCGATGCCCTTCAGCTCGAT
GCGGTTCACCAGGGTGTCGCCCTCGAACTTCACCTCGGCGCGGGTCTTGTAGTTGCCGTCGTCCTTGAAG
AAGATGGTGCGCTCCTGGACGTAGCCTTCGGGCATGGCGGACTTGAAGAAGTCGTGCTGCTTCATGTGGT
CGGGGTAGCGGCTGAAGCACTGCACGCCCCAGGTCAGGGTGGTCACGAGGGTGGGCCAGGGCACGGGCAG
CTTGCCGGTGGTGCAGATGAACTTCAGGGTCAGCTTGCCGTAGGTGGCATCGCCCTCGCCCTCGCCGGAC
ACGCTGAACTTGTGGCCGTTTACGTCGCCGTCCAGCTCGACCAGGATGGGCACCACCCCGGTGAACAGCT
CCTCGCCCTTGCTCACCATAATCATGACCTGGAGACGCTGCTTCAGGGAGCCCTTCAGGGTGAGGAACAT
